>Addgene plasmid #172411 | MAC-CLEC4D | addgene full sequence | sequence record 340205 | Addgene NGS Result
GAGGTCGCTGAGTAGTGCGCGAGCAAAATTTAAGCTACAACAAGGCAAGGCTTGACCGACAATTGCATGA
AGAATCTGCTTAGGGTTAGGCGTTTTGCGCTGCTTCGCGATGTACGGGCCAGATATACGCGTTGACATTG
ATTATTGACTAGTTATTAATAGTAATCAATTACGGGGTCATTAGTTCATAGCCCATATATGGAGTTCCGC
GTTACATAACTTACGGTAAATGGCCCGCCTGGCTGACCGCCCAACGACCCCCGCCCATTGACGTCAATAA
TGACGTATGTTCCCATAGTAACGCCAATAGGGACTTTCCATTGACGTCAATGGGTGGAGTATTTACGGTA
AACTGCCCACTTGGCAGTACATCAAGTGTATCATATGCCAAGTACGCCCCCTATTGACGTCAATGACGGT
AAATGGCCCGCCTGGCATTATGCCCAGTACATGACCTTATGGGACTTTCCTACTTGGCAGTACATCTACG
TATTAGTCATCGCTATTACCATGGTGATGCGGTTTTGGCAGTACATCAATGGGCGTGGATAGCGGTTTGA
CTCACGGGGATTTCCAAGTCTCCACCCCATTGACGTCAATGGGAGTTTGTTTTGGCACCAAAATCAACGG
GACTTTCCAAAATGTCGTAACAACTCCGCCCCATTGACGCAAATGGGCGGTAGGCGTGTACGGTGGGAGG
TCTATATAAGCAGAGCTCTCCCTATCAGTGATAGAGATCTCCCTATCAGTGATAGAGATCGTCGACGAGC
TCGTTTAGTGAACCGTCAGATCGCCTGGAGACGCCATCCACGCTGTTTTGACCTCCATAGAAGACACCGG
GACCGATCCAGCCTCCGGACTCTAGCGTTTAAACTTAAGCTTGGTACCGAGCTCGGATCCACTAGTCCAG
TGTGGTGGAATTCTGCAGATATCCAGCACAGTGGCGGCCGCTCGAGACCATGAAGGACAACACCGTGCCC
CTGAAGCTGATCGCCCTGCTGGCCAACGGCGAGTTCCACTCTGGCGAGCAGCTGGGCGAGACACTGGGCA
TGAGCAGAGCCGCCATCAACAAGCACATCCAGACCCTGCGGGACTGGGGCGTGGACGTGTTCACAGTGCC
CGGCAAGGGCTACAGCCTGCCCGAGCCCATCCAGCTGCTGAACGCCAAGCAGATCCTGGGCCAGCTGGAT
GGCGGATCTGTGGCCGTGCTGCCCGTGATCGACAGCACCAACCAGTATCTGCTCGACCGGATCGGCGAGC
TGAAGTCCGGCGACGCCTGTATCGCCGAGTACCAGCAGGCCGGCAGAGGCGGCAGGGGCAGAAAGTGGTT
CAGCCCCTTCGGCGCCAACCTGTACCTGAGCATGTTCTGGAGACTGGAACAGGGCCCAGCCGCCGCTATT
GGCCTGAGCCTGGTCATCGGCATCGTGATGGCCGAGGTGCTGCGGAAGCTGGGCGCCGACAAAGTGCGCG
TGAAGTGGCCCAACGACCTGTATCTGCAGGACCGGAAGCTGGCCGGCATCCTGGTGGAACTGACCGGCAA
AACAGGCGACGCCGCCCAGATCGTGATCGGCGCTGGCATCAACATGGCCATGCGGCGGGTGGAAGAGAGC
GTGGTCAACCAGGGCTGGATCACCCTGCAGGAAGCCGGCATCAACCTGGACCGGAACACCCTGGCCGCCA
TGCTGATCAGAGAGCTGAGAGCCGCCCTGGAACTGTTCGAGCAGGAAGGCCTGGCCCCCTACCTGAGCAG
ATGGGAGAAGCTGGACAACTTCATCAACCGGCCCGTGAAACTGATCATCGGCGACAAAGAGATCTTCGGC
ATCAGCCGGGGCATCGACAAGCAGGGGGCCCTGCTCCTGGAACAGGACGGCATCATCAAGCCCTGGATGG
GCGGCGAGATCAGCCTGCGGAGCGCCGAGAAGTACCCATACGATGTTCCTGACTATGCCGGTACCGAGCT
CGGATCCACCATGGCTAGCTGGAGCCACCCGCAGTTCGAGAAAGGTGGAGGTTCCGGAGGTGGATCGGGA
GGTGGATCGTGGAGCCACCCGCAGTTCGAAAAAGCGGCCGATATCACAAGTTTGTACAAAAAAGCAGGCT
CCACCATGGGGCTAGAAAAACCTCAAAGTAAACTGGAAGGAGGCATGCATCCCCAGCTGATACCTTCGGT
TATTGCTGTAGTTTTCATCTTACTTCTCAGTGTCTGTTTTATTGCAAGTTGTTTGGTGACTCATCACAAC
TTTTCACGCTGTAAGAGAGGCACAGGAGTGCACAAGTTAGAGCACCATGCAAAGCTCAAATGCATCAAAG
AGAAATCAGAACTGAAAAGTGCTGAAGGGAGCACCTGGAACTGTTGTCCTATTGACTGGAGAGCCTTCCA
GTCCAACTGCTATTTTCCTCTTACTGACAACAAGACGTGGGCTGAGAGTGAAAGGAACTGTTCAGGGATG
GGGGCCCATCTGATGACCATCAGCACGGAAGCTGAGCAGAACTTTATTATTCAGTTTCTGGATAGACGGC
TTTCCTATTTCCTTGGACTTAGAGATGAGAATGCCAAAGGTCAGTGGCGTTGGGTGGACCAGACGCCATT
TAACCCACGCAGAGTATTCTGGCATAAGAATGAACCCGACAACTCTCAGGGAGAAAACTGTGTTGTTCTT
GTTTATAACCAAGATAAATGGGCCTGGAATGATGTTCCTTGTAACTTTGAAGCAAGTAGGATTTGTAAAA
TACCTGGAACAACATTGAACTTGGACCCAGCTTTCTTGTACAAAGTGGTGACGTAAGCTAGGGGCCCGTT
TAAACCCGCTGATCAGCCTCGACTGTGCCTTCTAGTTGCCAGCCATCTGTTGTTTGCCCCTCCCCCGTGC
CTTCCTTGACCCTGGAAGGTGCCACTCCCACTGTCCTTTCCTAATAAAATGAGGAAATTGCATCGCATTG
TCTGAGTAGGTGTCATTCTATTCTGGGGGGTGGGGTGGGGCAGGACAGCAAGGGGGAGGATTGGGAAGAC
AATAGCAGGCATGCTGGGGATGCGGTGGGCTCTATGGCTTCTGAGGCGGAAAGAACCAGCTGGGGCTCTA
GGGGGTATCCCC
[124 nt withheld, positions 3093-3216]
C
[91 nt withheld, positions 3218-3308]
AGGGTGATGGTTCACGTACCTAGAAGTTCCTATTCCGAAGTTCCTATTCTCTAGAAAGTATAGGAACTTC
CTTGGCCAAAAAGCCTGAACTCACCGCGACGTCTGTCGAGAAGTTTCTGATCGAAAAGTTCGACAGCGTC
TCCGACCTGATGCAGCTCTCGGAGGGCGAAGAATCTCGTGCTTTCAGCTTCGATGTAGGAGGGCGTGGAT
ATGTCCTGCGGGTAAATAGCTGCGCCGATGGTTTCTACAAAGATCGTTATGTTTATCGGCACTTTGCATC
GGCCGCGCTCCCGATTCCGGAAGTGCTTGACATTGGGGAATTCAGCGAGAGCCTGACCTATTGCATCTCC
CGCCGTGCACAGGGTGTCACGTTGCAAGACCTGCCTGAAACCGAACTGCCCGCTGTTCTGCAGCCGGTCG
CGGAGGCCATGGATGCGATCGCTGCGGCCGATCTTAGCCAGACGAGCGGGTTCGGCCCATTCGGACCGCA
AGGAATCGGTCAATACACTACATGGCGTGATTTCATATGCGCGATTGCTGATCCCCATGTGTATCACTGG
CAAACTGTGATGGACGACACCGTCAGTGCGTCCGTCGCGCAGGCTCTCGATGAGCTGATGCTTTGGGCCG
AGGACTGCCCCGAAGTCCGGCACCTCGTGCACGCGGATTTCGGCTCCAACAATGTCCTGACGGACAATGG
CCGCATAACAGCGGTCATTGACTGGAGCGAGGCGATGTTCGGGGATTCCCAATACGAGGTCGCCAACATC
TTCTTCTGGAGGCCGTGGTTGGCTTGTATGGAGCAGCAGACGCGCTACTTCGAGCGGAGGCATCCGGAGC
TTGCAGGATCGCCGCGGCTCCGGGCGTATATGCTCCGCATTGGTCTTGACCAACTCTATCAGAGCTTGGT
TGACGGCAATTTCGATGATGCAGCTTGGGCGCAGGGTCGATGCGACGCAATCGTCCGATCCGGAGCCGGG
ACTGTCGGGCGTACACAAATCGCCCGCAGAAGCGCGGCCGTCTGGACCGATGGCTGTGTAGAAGTACTCG
CCGATAGTGGAAACCGACGCCCCAGCACTCGTCCGAGGGCAAAGGAATAGCACGTACTACGAGATTTCGA
TTCCACCGCCGCCTTCTATGAAAGGTTGGGCTTCGGAATCGTTTTCCGGGACGCCGGCTGGATGATCCTC
CAGCGCGGGGATCTCATGCTGGAGTTCTTCGCCCACCCCAACTTGTTTATTGCAGCTTATAATGGTTACA
AATAAAGCAATAGCATCACAAATTTCACAAATAAAGCATTTTTTTCACTGCATTCTAGTTGTGGTTTGTC
CAAACTCATCAATGTATCTTATCATGTCTGTATACCGTCGACCTCTAGCTAGAGCTTGGCGTAATCATGG
TCATAGCTGTTTCCTGTGTGAAATTGTTATCCGCTCACAATTCCACACAACATACGAGCCGGAAGCATAA
AGTGTAAAGCCTGGGGTGCCTAATGAGTGAGCTAACTCACATTAATTGCGTTGCGCTCACTGCCCGCTTT
CCAGTCGGGAAACCTGTCGTGCCAGCTGCATTAATGAATCGGCCAACGCGCGGGGAGAGGCGGTTTGCGT
ATTGGGCGCTCTTCCGCTTCCTCGCTCACTGACTCGCTGCGCTCGGTCGTTCGGCTGCGGCGAGCGGTAT
CAGCTCACTCAAAGGCGGTAATACGGTTATCCACAGAATCAGGGGATAACGCAGGAAAGAACATGTGAGC
AAAAGGCCAGCAAAAGGCCAGGAACCGTAAAAAGGCCGCGTTGCTGGCGTTTTTCCATAGGCTCCGCCCC
CCTGACGAGCATCACAAAAATCGACGCTCAAGTCAGAGGTGGCGAAACCCGACAGGACTATAAAGATACC
AGGCGTTTCCCCCTGGAAGCTCCCTCGTGCGCTCTCCTGTTCCGACCCTGCCGCTTACCGGATACCTGTC
CGCCTTTCTCCCTTCGGGAAGCGTGGCGCTTTCTCATAGCTCACGCTGTAGGTATCTCAGTTCGGTGTAG
GTCGTTCGCTCCAAGCTGGGCTGTGTGCACGAACCCCCCGTTCAGCCCGACCGCTGCGCCTTATCCGGTA
ACTATCGTCTTGAGTCCAACCCGGTAAGACACGACTTATCGCCACTGGCAGCAGCCACTGGTAACAGGAT
TAGCAGAGCGAGGTATGTAGGCGGTGCTACAGAGTTCTTGAAGTGGTGGCCTAACTACGGCTACACTAGA
AGAACAGTATTTGGTATCTGCGCTCTGCTGAAGCCAGTTACCTTCGGAAAAAGAGTTGGTAGCTCTTGAT
CCGGCAAACAAACCACCGCTGGTAGCGGTGGTTTTTTTGTTTGCAAGCAGCAGATTACGCGCAGAAAAAA
AGGATCTCAAGAAGATCCTTTGATCTTTTCTACGGGGTCTGACGCTCAGTGGAACGAAAACTCACGTTAA
GGGATTTTGGTCATGAGATTATCAAAAAGGATCTTCACCTAGATCCTTTTAAATTAAAAATGAAGTTTTA
AATCAATCTAAAGTATATATGAGTAAACTTGGTCTGACAGTTACCAATGCTTAATCAGTGAGGCACCTAT
CTCAGCGATCTGTCTATTTCGTTCATCCATAGTTGCCTGACTCCCCGTCGTGTAGATAACTACGATACGG
GAGGGCTTACCATCTGGCCCCAGTGCTGCAATGATACCGCGAGACCCACGCTCACCGGCTCCAGATTTAT
CAGCAATAAACCAGCCAGCCGGAAGGGCCGAGCGCAGAAGTGGTCCTGCAACTTTATCCGCCTCCATCCA
GTCTATTAATTGTTGCCGGGAAGCTAGAGTAAGTAGTTCGCCAGTTAATAGTTTGCGCAACGTTGTTGCC
ATTGCTACAGGCATCGTGGTGTCACGCTCGTCGTTTGGTATGGCTTCATTCAGCTCCGGTTCCCAACGAT
CAAGGCGAGTTACATGATCCCCCATGTTGTGCAAAAAAGCGGTTAGCTCCTTCGGTCCTCCGATCGTTGT
CAGAAGTAAGTTGGCCGCAGTGTTATCACTCATGGTTATGGCAGCACTGCATAATTCTCTTACTGTCATG
CCATCCGTAAGATGCTTTTCTGTGACTGGTGAGTACTCAACCAAGTCATTCTGAGAATAGTGTATGCGGC
GACCGAGTTGCTCTTGCCCGGCGTCAATACGGGATAATACCGCGCCACATAGCAGAACTTTAAAAGTGCT
CATCATTGGAAAACGTTCTTCGGGGCGAAAACTCTCAAGGATCTTACCGCTGTTGAGATCCAGTTCGATG
TAACCCACTCGTGCACCCAACTGATCTTCAGCATCTTTTACTTTCACCAGCGTTTCTGGGTGAGCAAAAA
CAGGAAGGCAAAATGCCGCAAAAAAGGGAATAAGGGCGACACGGAAATGTTGAATACTCATACTCTTCCT
TTTTCAATATTATTGAAGCATTTATCAGGGTTATTGTCTCATGAGCGGATACATATTTGAATGTATTTAG
AAAAATAAACAAATAGGGGTTCCGCGCACATTTCCCCGAAAAGTGCCACCTGACGTCGACGGATCGGGAG
ATCTCCCGATCCCCTATGGTGCACTCTCAGTACAATCTGCTCTGATGCCGCATAGTTAAGCCAGTATCTG
CTCCCTGCTTGTGTGTTG
Features (pLannotate 1.2.2; 27 found; start..end, strand, type, name):
    134..513     +  enhancer       CMV enhancer: human cytomegalovirus immediate early enhancer
    514..717     +  promoter       CMV promoter: human cytomegalovirus (CMV) immediate early promoter
    719..738     +  promoter       PLtetO-1 promoter (fragment): modified phage lambda PL promoter with tet operator sites (Lutz and Bujard, 1997)
    740..759     +  promoter       PLtetO-1 promoter (fragment): modified phage lambda PL promoter with tet operator sites (Lutz and Bujard, 1997)
    767..800     +  promoter       TRE3GV promoter (fragment): 3rd-generation Tet-responsive promoter that can be activated by binding of Tet-On® 3G, optimized for retroviral and lentiviral vectors
    960..1922    +  CDS            birA: BIRA_ECOLI - Also known as bioR, dhbB. Experimental evidence at protein level: Swiss-Prot protein existence level 1. Acts both as a biotin--[acetyl-CoA-carboxylase] ligase and a biotin-operon repressor. In the presence of ATP, BirA activates biotin to form the BirA-biotinyl-5'-adenylate (BirA-bio-5'-AMP or holoBirA) complex. HoloBirA can either transfer the biotinyl moiety to the biotin carboxyl carrier protein (BCCP) subunit of acetyl-CoA carboxylase, or bind to the biotin operator site and inhibit transcription of the operon. From Escherichia coli (strain K12).
   1923..1948    +  CDS            3xHA (fragment): three tandem HA epitope tags
   1980..1999    +  CDS            Strep-Tag II (fragment): peptide that binds Strep-Tactin®, an engineered form of streptavidin
   2040..2062    +  CDS            Strep-Tag II (fragment): peptide that binds Strep-Tactin®, an engineered form of streptavidin
   2076..2100    +  protein_bind   attB1: mutant version of attB; recombination site for the Gateway® BP reaction BP Clonase™
   2106..2750    +  CDS            CLEC4D: CLC4D_HUMAN - Also known as CLECSF8 From Homo sapiens (Human).
   2755..2779    -  protein_bind   attB2: mutant version of attB; recombination site for the Gateway® BP reaction BP Clonase™
   2823..3047    +  polyA_signal   bGH poly(A) signal: bovine growth hormone polyadenylation signal
   3051..3072    +  promoter       SV40 promoter (fragment): SV40 enhancer and early promoter
   3093..3326    +  rep_origin     f1 ori (fragment) (sequence partly withheld): f1 bacteriophage origin of replication; arrow indicates direction of (+) strand synthesis
   3331..3378    +  protein_bind   FRT: FLP-mediated recombination occurs in the 8-bp core sequence TCTAGAAA (Turan and Bode, 2011). FLP recombinase from the Saccharomyces cerevisiae 2μ plasmid
   3386..4408    +  CDS            HygR: aminoglycoside phosphotransferase from E. coli; aph(4)-Ia; confers resistance to hygromycin
   4418..4543    +  CDS            ble (fragment): BLE_KLEPN - Experimental evidence at protein level: Swiss-Prot protein existence level 1. Binding protein with a strong affinity to the bleomycin family of antibiotics. Binds to CL990; an antimitotic-antibiotic compound. From Klebsiella pneumoniae.
   4538..4659    +  polyA_signal   SV40 poly(A) signal: SV40 polyadenylation signal
   4732..4748    -  protein_bind   lac operator: The lac repressor binds to the lac operator to inhibit transcription in E. coli. This inhibition can be relieved by adding lactose or isopropyl-β-D-thiogalactopyranoside (IPTG). lac repressor encoded by lacI
   4756..4786    -  promoter       lac promoter: promoter for the E. coli lac operon
   4801..4822    -  protein_bind   CAP binding site: CAP binding activates transcription in the presence of cAMP. E. coli catabolite activator protein
   4835..4927    -  CDS            lacI (fragment): lac repressor; lacI; The lac repressor binds to the lac operator to inhibit transcription in E. coli. This inhibition can be relieved by adding lactose or isopropyl-β-D-thiogalactopyranoside (IPTG).
   5110..5698    -  rep_origin     ori: high-copy-number ColE1/pMB1/pBR322/pUC origin of replication
   5869..6729    -  CDS            AmpR: β-lactamase; bla; confers resistance to ampicillin, carbenicillin, and related antibiotics
   6730..6834    -  promoter       AmpR promoter: bla
   6893..6945    -  misc_feature   bom (fragment): basis of mobility region from pBR322
