[The description below was written by a language model from this plasmid's Addgene catalogue record and pLannotate feature annotations shown in this document.]
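Description:
MAC-CLEC4D is a mammalian expression plasmid of about 7 kb, built on the MAC-tag-N backbone, in which human CLEC4D (C-type lectin domain family 4 member D, also called CD368, Dectin-3 or MCL) is fused at its N-terminus to the MAC-tag. In bacteria it is maintained through a high-copy ColE1/pUC-type origin and an ampicillin resistance gene (β-lactamase under its own promoter). A partial f1 origin and lac promoter/operator remnants are also annotated in the backbone.

Expression is driven by the CMV immediate early enhancer and promoter. Short matches to tet operator-containing promoters lie immediately downstream, which suggests a tetracycline-regulatable CMV/TetO arrangement, although the catalogue fields list only a CMV promoter. The open reading frame begins with an E. coli BirA-derived biotin ligase, followed by an HA epitope and two Strep-Tag II segments, which together make up the MAC-tag. The CLEC4D coding sequence follows, flanked by attB1 and attB2 sites left by Gateway cloning, and a bovine growth hormone polyadenylation signal terminates the transcript.

Downstream, an FRT site sits directly in front of a hygromycin resistance gene with an SV40 polyadenylation signal, and no complete promoter is annotated upstream of it. This layout is typical of FLP-mediated integration into a genomic FRT landing site, where hygromycin selection marks correct insertion, though the record does not name a host cell line.

The combination of Strep tags and biotin ligase allows both affinity purification and proximity-dependent biotinylation of the same bait. The stated purpose is MAC-tagged gene expression, and the plasmid was deposited with a study of SARS-CoV-2–host proteome interactions.
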