Addgene plasmid #172411: MAC-CLEC4D
Purpose: MAC-tagged gene expression
Depositing lab: Markku Varjosalo. Depositing organization: University of Helsinki, Institute of Biotechnology. Publication: SARS-CoV-2-host proteome interactions for antiviral drug discovery. Liu X, Huuskonen S, Laitinen T, Redchuk T, Bogacheva M, Salokas K, Pohner I, Ohman T, Tonduru AK, Hassinen A, Gawriyski L, Keskitalo S, Vartiainen MK, Pietiainen V, Poso A, Varjosalo M. Mol Syst Biol. 2021 Nov;17(11):e10396. doi: 10.15252/msb.202110396. PubMed 34709727.
Backbone
  Vector backbone: MAC-tag-N
  Vector type: Mammalian Expression
  Selectable markers: Hygromycin
Growth in bacteria
  Bacterial resistance: Ampicillin, 100 μg/mL
  Growth temperature: 37°C
  Growth strain: DH5alpha
  Copy number: Unknown
Gene/Insert
  Gene/Insert name: C-type lectin domain family 4 member D (CD antigen CD368) (alt name: CLEC4D)
  Species: H. sapiens (human)
  Entrez Gene: CLEC4D (a.k.a. CD368, CLEC-6, CLEC6, CLECSF8, Dectin-3, MCL, MPCL)
  Promoter: CMV promoter
  Tag / fusion protein: MAC-tag (N terminal on backbone)
  Cloning method: Gateway Cloning
  Sequencing primers: 5′ CMVfor :CGCAAATGGGCGGTAGGCGTG; 3′ pCR3.1-BGHrev: TAGAAGGCACAGTCGAGG
Terms and licenses: Academic/Nonprofit Terms; Industry Terms
How to cite: MAC-CLEC4D was a gift from Markku Varjosalo (Addgene plasmid # 172411 ; http://n2t.net/addgene:172411 ; RRID:Addgene_172411)
